>Addgene plasmid #170542 | pPBT/EFS-Cas9-PuroTk | addgene full sequence | sequence record 377686 | Addgene NGS Result
GTGGCACTTTTCGGGGAAATGTGCGCGGAACCCCTATTTGTTTATTTTTCTAAATACATTCAAATATGTA
TCCGCTCATGAGACAATAACCCTGATAAATGCTTCAATAATATTGAAAAAGGAAGAGTATGAGTATTCAA
CATTTCCGTGTCGCCCTTATTCCCTTTTTTGCGGCATTTTGCCTTCCTGTTTTTGCTCACCCAGAAACGC
TGGTGAAAGTAAAAGATGCTGAAGATCAGTTGGGTGCACGAGTGGGTTACATCGAACTGGATCTCAACAG
CGGTAAGATCCTTGAGAGTTTTCGCCCCGAAGAACGTTTTCCAATGATGAGCACTTTTAAAGTTCTGCTA
TGTGGCGCGGTATTATCCCGTATTGACGCCGGGCAAGAGCAACTCGGTCGCCGCATACACTATTCTCAGA
ATGACTTGGTTGAGTACTCACCAGTCACAGAAAAGCATCTTACGGATGGCATGACAGTAAGAGAATTATG
CAGTGCTGCCATAACCATGAGTGATAACACTGCGGCCAACTTACTTCTGACAACGATCGGAGGACCGAAG
GAGCTAACCGCTTTTTTGCACAACATGGGGGATCATGTAACTCGCCTTGATCGTTGGGAACCGGAGCTGA
ATGAAGCCATACCAAACGACGAGCGTGACACCACGATGCCTGTAGCAATGGCAACAACGTTGCGCAAACT
ATTAACTGGCGAACTACTTACTCTAGCTTCCCGGCAACAATTAATAGACTGGATGGAGGCGGATAAAGTT
GCAGGACCACTTCTGCGCTCGGCCCTTCCGGCTGGCTGGTTTATTGCTGATAAATCTGGAGCCGGTGAGC
GTGGGTCTCGCGGTATCATTGCAGCACTGGGGCCAGATGGTAAGCCCTCCCGTATCGTAGTTATCTACAC
GACGGGGAGTCAGGCAACTATGGATGAACGAAATAGACAGATCGCTGAGATAGGTGCCTCACTGATTAAG
CATTGGTAACTGTCAGACCAAGTTTACTCATATATACTTTAGATTGATTTAAAACTTCATTTTTAATTTA
AAAGGATCTAGGTGAAGATCCTTTTTGATAATCTCATGACCAAAATCCCTTAACGTGAGTTTTCGTTCCA
CTGAGCGTCAGACCCCGTAGAAAAGATCAAAGGATCTTCTTGAGATCCTTTTTTTCTGCGCGTAATCTGC
TGCTTGCAAACAAAAAAACCACCGCTACCAGCGGTGGTTTGTTTGCCGGATCAAGAGCTACCAACTCTTT
TTCCGAAGGTAACTGGCTTCAGCAGAGCGCAGATACCAAATACTGTTCTTCTAGTGTAGCCGTAGTTAGG
CCACCACTTCAAGAACTCTGTAGCACCGCCTACATACCTCGCTCTGCTAATCCTGTTACCAGTGGCTGCT
GCCAGTGGCGATAAGTCGTGTCTTACCGGGTTGGACTCAAGACGATAGTTACCGGATAAGGCGCAGCGGT
CGGGCTGAACGGGGGGTTCGTGCACACAGCCCAGCTTGGAGCGAACGACCTACACCGAACTGAGATACCT
ACAGCGTGAGCTATGAGAAAGCGCCACGCTTCCCGAAGGGAGAAAGGCGGACAGGTATCCGGTAAGCGGC
AGGGTCGGAACAGGAGAGCGCACGAGGGAGCTTCCAGGGGGAAACGCCTGGTATCTTTATAGTCCTGTCG
GGTTTCGCCACCTCTGACTTGAGCGTCGATTTTTGTGATGCTCGTCAGGGGGGCGGAGCCTATGGAAAAA
CGCCAGCAACGCGGCCTTTTTACGGTTCCTGGCCTTTTGCTGGCCTTTTGCTCACATGTTCTTTCCTGCG
TTATCCCCTGATTCTGTGGATAACCGTATTACCGCCTTTGAGTGAGCTGATACCGCTCGCCGCAGCCGAA
CGACCGAGCGCAGCGAGTCAGTGAGCGAGGAAGCGGAAGAGCGCCCAATACGCAAACCGCCTCTCCCCGC
GCGTTGGCCGATTCATTAATGCAGCTGGCACGACAGGTTTCCCGACTGGAAAGCGGGCAGTGAGCGCAAC
GCAATTAATGTGAGTTAGCTCACTCATTAGGCACCCCAGGCTTTACACTTTATGCTTCCGGCTCGTATGT
TGTGTGGAATTGTGAGCGGATAACAATTTCACACAGGAAACAGCTATGACCATGATTACGCCAAGCGCGC
CCGCCGGGTAACTCACGGGGTATCCATGTCCATTTCTGCGGCATCCAGCCAGGATACCCGTCCTCGCTGA
CGTAATATCCCAGCGCCGCACCGCTGTCATTAATCTGCACACCGGCACGGCAGTTCCGGCTGTCGCCGGT
ATTGTTCGGGTTGCTGATGCGCTTCGGGCTGACCATCCGGAACTGTGTCCGGAAAAGCCGCGACGAACTG
GTATCCCAGGTGGCCTGAACGAACAGTTCACCGTTAAAGGCGTGCATGGCCACACCTTCCCGAATCATCA
TGGTAAACGTGCGTTTTCGCTCAACGTCAATGCAGCAGCAGTCATCCTCGGCAAACTCTTTCCATGCCGC
TTCAACCTCGCGGGAAAAGGCACGGGCTTCTTCCTCCCCGATGCCCAGATAGCGCCAGCTTGGGCGATGA
CTGAGCCGGAAAAAAGACCCGACGATATGATCCTGATGCAGCTAGATTAACCCTAGAAAGATAGTCTGCG
TAAAATTGACGCATGCATTCTTGAAATATTGCTCTCTCTTTCTAAATAGCGCGAATCCGTCGCTGTGCAT
TTAGGACATCTCAGTCGCCGCTTGGAGCTCCCGTGAGGCGTGCTTGTCAATGCGGTAAGTGTCACTGATT
TTGAACTATAACGACCGCGTGAGTCAAAATGACGCATGATTATCTTTTACGTGACTTTTAAGATTTAACT
CATACGATAATTATATTGTTATTTCATGTTCTACTTACGTGATAACTTATTATATATATATTTTCTTGTT
ATAGATATCAAGCTTTAGGTCTTGAAAGGAGTGGGAATTGGCTCCGGTGCCCGTCAGTGGGCAGAGCGCA
CATCGCCCACAGTCCCCGAGAAGTTGGGGGGAGGGGTCGGCAATTGATCCGGTGCCTAGAGAAGGTGGCG
CGGGGTAAACTGGGAAAGTGATGTCGTGTACTGGCTCCGCCTTTTTCCCGAGGGTGGGGGAGAACCGTAT
ATAAGTGCAGTAGTCGCCGTGAACGTTCTTTTTCGCAACGGGTTTGCCGCCAGAACACAGGACCGGTTCT
AGAGCGCTGCCACCATGGACAAGAAGTACAGCATCGGCCTGGACATCGGCACCAACTCTGTGGGCTGGGC
CGTGATCACCGACGAGTACAAGGTGCCCAGCAAGAAATTCAAGGTGCTGGGCAACACCGACCGGCACAGC
ATCAAGAAGAACCTGATCGGAGCCCTGCTGTTCGACAGCGGCGAAACAGCCGAGGCCACCCGGCTGAAGA
GAACCGCCAGAAGAAGATACACCAGACGGAAGAACCGGATCTGCTATCTGCAAGAGATCTTCAGCAACGA
GATGGCCAAGGTGGACGACAGCTTCTTCCACAGACTGGAAGAGTCCTTCCTGGTGGAAGAGGATAAGAAG
CACGAGCGGCACCCCATCTTCGGCAACATCGTGGACGAGGTGGCCTACCACGAGAAGTACCCCACCATCT
ACCACCTGAGAAAGAAACTGGTGGACAGCACCGACAAGGCCGACCTGCGGCTGATCTATCTGGCCCTGGC
CCACATGATCAAGTTCCGGGGCCACTTCCTGATCGAGGGCGACCTGAACCCCGACAACAGCGACGTGGAC
AAGCTGTTCATCCAGCTGGTGCAGACCTACAACCAGCTGTTCGAGGAAAACCCCATCAACGCCAGCGGCG
TGGACGCCAAGGCCATCCTGTCTGCCAGACTGAGCAAGAGCAGACGGCTGGAAAATCTGATCGCCCAGCT
GCCCGGCGAGAAGAAGAATGGCCTGTTCGGAAACCTGATTGCCCTGAGCCTGGGCCTGACCCCCAACTTC
AAGAGCAACTTCGACCTGGCCGAGGATGCCAAACTGCAGCTGAGCAAGGACACCTACGACGACGACCTGG
ACAACCTGCTGGCCCAGATCGGCGACCAGTACGCCGACCTGTTTCTGGCCGCCAAGAACCTGTCCGACGC
CATCCTGCTGAGCGACATCCTGAGAGTGAACACCGAGATCACCAAGGCCCCCCTGAGCGCCTCTATGATC
AAGAGATACGACGAGCACCACCAGGACCTGACCCTGCTGAAAGCTCTCGTGCGGCAGCAGCTGCCTGAGA
AGTACAAAGAGATTTTCTTCGACCAGAGCAAGAACGGCTACGCCGGCTACATTGACGGCGGAGCCAGCCA
GGAAGAGTTCTACAAGTTCATCAAGCCCATCCTGGAAAAGATGGACGGCACCGAGGAACTGCTCGTGAAG
CTGAACAGAGAGGACCTGCTGCGGAAGCAGCGGACCTTCGACAACGGCAGCATCCCCCACCAGATCCACC
TGGGAGAGCTGCACGCCATTCTGCGGCGGCAGGAAGATTTTTACCCATTCCTGAAGGACAACCGGGAAAA
GATCGAGAAGATCCTGACCTTCCGCATCCCCTACTACGTGGGCCCTCTGGCCAGGGGAAACAGCAGATTC
GCCTGGATGACCAGAAAGAGCGAGGAAACCATCACCCCCTGGAACTTCGAGGAAGTGGTGGACAAGGGCG
CTTCCGCCCAGAGCTTCATCGAGCGGATGACCAACTTCGATAAGAACCTGCCCAACGAGAAGGTGCTGCC
CAAGCACAGCCTGCTGTACGAGTACTTCACCGTGTATAACGAGCTGACCAAAGTGAAATACGTGACCGAG
GGAATGAGAAAGCCCGCCTTCCTGAGCGGCGAGCAGAAAAAGGCCATCGTGGACCTGCTGTTCAAGACCA
ACCGGAAAGTGACCGTGAAGCAGCTGAAAGAGGACTACTTCAAGAAAATCGAGTGCTTCGACTCCGTGGA
AATCTCCGGCGTGGAAGATCGGTTCAACGCCTCCCTGGGCACATACCACGATCTGCTGAAAATTATCAAG
GACAAGGACTTCCTGGACAATGAGGAAAACGAGGACATTCTGGAAGATATCGTGCTGACCCTGACACTGT
TTGAGGACAGAGAGATGATCGAGGAACGGCTGAAAACCTATGCCCACCTGTTCGACGACAAAGTGATGAA
GCAGCTGAAGCGGCGGAGATACACCGGCTGGGGCAGGCTGAGCCGGAAGCTGATCAACGGCATCCGGGAC
AAGCAGTCCGGCAAGACAATCCTGGATTTCCTGAAGTCCGACGGCTTCGCCAACAGAAACTTCATGCAGC
TGATCCACGACGACAGCCTGACCTTTAAAGAGGACATCCAGAAAGCCCAGGTGTCCGGCCAGGGCGATAG
CCTGCACGAGCACATTGCCAATCTGGCCGGCAGCCCCGCCATTAAGAAGGGCATCCTGCAGACAGTGAAG
GTGGTGGACGAGCTCGTGAAAGTGATGGGCCGGCACAAGCCCGAGAACATCGTGATCGAAATGGCCAGAG
AGAACCAGACCACCCAGAAGGGACAGAAGAACAGCCGCGAGAGAATGAAGCGGATCGAAGAGGGCATCAA
AGAGCTGGGCAGCCAGATCCTGAAAGAACACCCCGTGGAAAACACCCAGCTGCAGAACGAGAAGCTGTAC
CTGTACTACCTGCAGAATGGGCGGGATATGTACGTGGACCAGGAACTGGACATCAACCGGCTGTCCGACT
ACGATGTGGACCATATCGTGCCTCAGAGCTTTCTGAAGGACGACTCCATCGACAACAAGGTGCTGACCAG
AAGCGACAAGAACCGGGGCAAGAGCGACAACGTGCCCTCCGAAGAGGTCGTGAAGAAGATGAAGAACTAC
TGGCGGCAGCTGCTGAACGCCAAGCTGATTACCCAGAGAAAGTTCGACAATCTGACCAAGGCCGAGAGAG
GCGGCCTGAGCGAACTGGATAAGGCCGGCTTCATCAAGAGACAGCTGGTGGAAACCCGGCAGATCACAAA
GCACGTGGCACAGATCCTGGACTCCCGGATGAACACTAAGTACGACGAGAATGACAAGCTGATCCGGGAA
GTGAAAGTGATCACCCTGAAGTCCAAGCTGGTGTCCGATTTCCGGAAGGATTTCCAGTTTTACAAAGTGC
GCGAGATCAACAACTACCACCACGCCCACGACGCCTACCTGAACGCCGTCGTGGGAACCGCCCTGATCAA
AAAGTACCCTAAGCTGGAAAGCGAGTTCGTGTACGGCGACTACAAGGTGTACGACGTGCGGAAGATGATC
GCCAAGAGCGAGCAGGAAATCGGCAAGGCTACCGCCAAGTACTTCTTCTACAGCAACATCATGAACTTTT
TCAAGACCGAGATTACCCTGGCCAACGGCGAGATCCGGAAGCGGCCTCTGATCGAGACAAACGGCGAAAC
CGGGGAGATCGTGTGGGATAAGGGCCGGGATTTTGCCACCGTGCGGAAAGTGCTGAGCATGCCCCAAGTG
AATATCGTGAAAAAGACCGAGGTGCAGACAGGCGGCTTCAGCAAAGAGTCTATCCTGCCCAAGAGGAACA
GCGATAAGCTGATCGCCAGAAAGAAGGACTGGGACCCTAAGAAGTACGGCGGCTTCGACAGCCCCACCGT
GGCCTATTCTGTGCTGGTGGTGGCCAAAGTGGAAAAGGGCAAGTCCAAGAAACTGAAGAGTGTGAAAGAG
CTGCTGGGGATCACCATCATGGAAAGAAGCAGCTTCGAGAAGAATCCCATCGACTTTCTGGAAGCCAAGG
GCTACAAAGAAGTGAAAAAGGACCTGATCATCAAGCTGCCTAAGTACTCCCTGTTCGAGCTGGAAAACGG
CCGGAAGAGAATGCTGGCCTCTGCCGGCGAACTGCAGAAGGGAAACGAACTGGCCCTGCCCTCCAAATAT
GTGAACTTCCTGTACCTGGCCAGCCACTATGAGAAGCTGAAGGGCTCCCCCGAGGATAATGAGCAGAAAC
AGCTGTTTGTGGAACAGCACAAGCACTACCTGGACGAGATCATCGAGCAGATCAGCGAGTTCTCCAAGAG
AGTGATCCTGGCCGACGCTAATCTGGACAAAGTGCTGTCCGCCTACAACAAGCACCGGGATAAGCCCATC
AGAGAGCAGGCCGAGAATATCATCCACCTGTTTACCCTGACCAATCTGGGAGCCCCTGCCGCCTTCAAGT
ACTTTGACACCACCATCGACCGGAAGAGGTACACCAGCACCAAAGAGGTGCTGGACGCCACCCTGATCCA
CCAGAGCATCACCGGCCTGTACGAGACACGGATCGACCTGTCTCAGCTGGGAGGCGACAAGCGACCTGCC
GCCACAAAGAAGGCTGGACAGGCTAAGAAGAAGAAAGATTACAAAGACGATGACGATAAGGGATCCGGCG
CAACAAACTTCTCTCTGCTGAAACAAGCCGGAGATGTCGAAGAGAATCCTGGACCGACCGAGTACAAGCC
CACGGTGCGCCTCGCCACCCGCGACGACGTCCCCAGGGCCGTACGCACCCTCGCCGCCGCGTTCGCCGAC
TACCCCGCCACGCGCCACACCGTCGATCCGGACCGCCACATCGAGCGGGTCACCGAGCTGCAAGAACTCT
TCCTCACGCGCGTCGGGCTCGACATCGGCAAGGTGTGGGTCGCGGACGACGGCGCCGCGGTGGCGGTCTG
GACCACGCCGGAGAGCGTCGAAGCGGGGGCGGTGTTCGCCGAGATCGGCCCGCGCATGGCCGAGTTGAGC
GGTTCCCGGCTGGCCGCGCAGCAACAGATGGAAGGCCTCCTGGCGCCGCACCGGCCCAAGGAGCCCGCGT
GGTTCCTGGCCACCGTCGGCGTCTCGCCCGACCACCAGGGCAAGGGTCTGGGCAGCGCCGTCGTGCTCCC
CGGAGTGGAGGCGGCCGAGCGCGCCGGGGTGCCCGCCTTCCTGGAGACCTCCGCGCCCCGCAACCTCCCC
TTCTACGAGCGGCTCGGCTTCACCGTCACCGCCGACGTCGAGGTGCCCGAAGGACCGCGCACCTGGTGCA
TGACCCGCAAGCCCGGTGCCGGATCCATGCCCACGCTACTGCGGGTTTATATAGACGGTCCTCACGGGAT
GGGGAAAACCACCACCACGCAACTGCTGGTGGCCCTGGGTTCGCGCGACGATATCGTCTACGTACCCGAG
CCGATGACTTACTGGCAGGTGCTGGGGGCTTCCGAGACAATCGCGAACATCTACACCACACAACACCGCC
TCGACCAGGGTGAGATATCGGCCGGGGACGCGGCGGTGGTAATGACAAGCGCCCAGATAACAATGGGCAT
GCCTTATGCCGTGACCGACGCCGTTCTGGCTCCTCATATCGGGGGGGAGGCTGGGAGCTCACATGCCCCG
CCCCCGGCCCTCACCCTCATCTTCGACCGCCATCCCATCGCCGCCCTCCTGTGCTACCCGGCCGCGCGAT
ACCTTATGGGCAGCATGACCCCCCAGGCCGTGCTGGCGTTCGTGGCCCTCATCCCGCCGACCTTGCCCGG
CACAAACATCGTGTTGGGGGCCCTTCCGGAGGACAGACACATCGACCGCCTGGCCAAACGCCAGCGCCCC
GGCGAGCGGCTTGACCTGGCTATGCTGGCCGCGATTCGCCGCGTTTACGGGCTGCTTGCCAATACGGTGC
GGTATCTGCAGGGCGGCGGGTCGTGGCGGGAGGATTGGGGACAGCTTTCGGGGACGGCCGTGCCGCCCCA
GGGTGCCGAGCCCCAGAGCAACGCGGGCCCACGACCCCATATCGGGGACACGTTATTTACCCTGTTTCGG
GCCCCCGAGTTGCTGGCCCCCAACGGCGACCTGTACAACGTGTTTGCCTGGGCCTTGGACGTCTTGGCCA
AACGCCTCCGTCCCATGCACGTCTTTATCCTGGATTACGACCAATCGCCCGCCGGCTGCCGGGACGCCCT
GCTGCAACTTACCTCCGGGATGGTCCAGACCCACGTCACCACCCCCGGCTCCATACCGACGATCTGCGAC
CTGGCGCGCACGTTTGCCCGGGAGATGGGGGAGGCTAACTGACATATGTAGATCCCCCGGGGGATCAGCC
TCGACTGTGCCTTCTAGTTGCCAGCCATCTGTTGTTTGCCCCTCCCCCGTGCCTTCCTTGACCCTGGAAG
GTGCCACTCCCACTGTCCTTTCCTAATAAAATGAGGAAATTGCATCGCATTGTCTGAGTAGGTGTCATTC
TATTCTGGGGGGTGGGGTGGGGCAGGACAGCAAGGGGGAGGATTGGGAAGACAATAGCAGGCATGCTGGG
GATGCGGTGGGCTCTATGGGCGGCCGCTCTAGAACTAGTGCCCCGGGCTGCAGGAATTCGATAAAAGTTT
TGTTACTTTATAGAAGAAATTTTGAGTTTTTGTTTTTTTTAATAAATAAATAAACATAAATAAATTGTTT
GTTGAATTTATTATTAGTATGTAAGTGTAAATATAATAAAACTTAATATCTATTCAAATTAATAAATAAA
CCTCGATATACAGACCGATAAAACACATGCGTCAATTTTACACATGATTATCTTTAACGTACGTCACAAT
ATGATTATCTTTCTAGGGTTAATCTAGCTGCGTGTTCTGCAGCGTGTCGAGCATCTTCATCTGCTCCATC
ACGCTGTAAAACACATTTGCACCGCGAGTCTGCCCGTCCTCCACGGGTTCAAAAACGTGAATGAACGAGG
CGCGCTCACTGGCCGTCGTTTTACAACGTCGTGACTGGGAAAACCCTGGCGTTACCCAACTTAATCGCCT
TGCAGCACATCCCCCTTTCGCCAGCTGGCGTAATAGCGAAGAGGCCCGCACCGATCGCCCTTCCCAACAG
TTGCGCAGCCTGAATGGCGAATGGG
[124 nt withheld, positions 9896-10019]
C
[91 nt withheld, positions 10021-10111]
A
[49 nt withheld, positions 10113-10161]
CCTTTGACGTTGGAGTCCACGTTCTTT
[37 nt withheld, positions 10189-10225]
ACCCTATCTCGGTCTATTCTTTTGATTTATAAGGGATTTTGCCGATTTCGGCCTATTGGTTAAAAAATGA
GCTGATTTAACAAAAATTTAACGCGAATTTTAACAAAATATTAACGCTTACAATTTAG
Features (pLannotate 1.2.2; 17 found; start..end, strand, type, name):
     24..128     +  promoter       AmpR promoter: bla
    129..989     +  CDS            AmpR: β-lactamase; bla; confers resistance to ampicillin, carbenicillin, and related antibiotics
   1160..1748    +  rep_origin     ori: high-copy-number ColE1/pMB1/pBR322/pUC origin of replication
   1931..2023    +  CDS            lacI (fragment): lac repressor; lacI; The lac repressor binds to the lac operator to inhibit transcription in E. coli. This inhibition can be relieved by adding lactose or isopropyl-β-D-thiogalactopyranoside (IPTG).
   2036..2057    +  protein_bind   CAP binding site: CAP binding activates transcription in the presence of cAMP. E. coli catabolite activator protein
   2072..2102    +  promoter       lac promoter: promoter for the E. coli lac operon
   2110..2126    +  protein_bind   lac operator: The lac repressor binds to the lac operator to inhibit transcription in E. coli. This inhibition can be relieved by adding lactose or isopropyl-β-D-thiogalactopyranoside (IPTG). lac repressor encoded by lacI
   2164..2631    -  CDS            B (fragment): PORTL_LAMBD - Experimental evidence at protein level: Swiss-Prot protein existence level 1. Forms the portal vertex of the capsid (PubMed:6228056, PubMed:6232391). This portal plays critical roles in head assembly, genome packaging, neck/tail attachment, and genome ejection (Probable). The portal protein multimerizes as a single ring-shaped homododecamer arranged around a central channel (PubMed:6232391). Binds to the terminase subunits to form the packaging machine (PubMed:7799432). From Escherichia phage lambda (Bacteriophage lambda).
   2956..2973    +  CDS            small t antigen (fragment): SV40 (simian virus 40) small t antigen
   2999..3210    +  promoter       EF-1α core promoter: core promoter for human elongation factor EF-1α
   3235..7338    +  CDS            Cas9: Cas9 (Csn1) endonuclease from the Streptococcus pyogenes Type II CRISPR/Cas system generates RNA-guided double strand breaks in DNA
   7476..8070    +  CDS            PuroR (fragment): puromycin N-acetyltransferase; pac from Streptomyces; confers resistance to puromycin
   8077..9072    +  CDS            ΔTK: truncated herpes simplex virus thymidine kinase (Salomon et al., 1995) confers sensitivity to nucleoside analogs such as acyclovir or ganciclovir
   9105..9329    +  polyA_signal   bGH poly(A) signal: bovine growth hormone polyadenylation signal
   9615..9734    -  CDS            B (fragment): PORTL_LAMBD - Experimental evidence at protein level: Swiss-Prot protein existence level 1. Forms the portal vertex of the capsid (PubMed:6228056, PubMed:6232391). This portal plays critical roles in head assembly, genome packaging, neck/tail attachment, and genome ejection (Probable). The portal protein multimerizes as a single ring-shaped homododecamer arranged around a central channel (PubMed:6232391). Binds to the terminase subunits to form the packaging machine (PubMed:7799432). From Escherichia phage lambda (Bacteriophage lambda).
   9736..9891    +  CDS            lacZα (fragment): LacZα fragment of β-galactosidase; lacZ fragment
   9896..10324   +  rep_origin     f1 ori (sequence partly withheld): f1 bacteriophage origin of replication; arrow indicates direction of (+) strand synthesis
