[The description below was written by a language model from this plasmid's Addgene catalogue record and pLannotate feature annotations shown in this document.]
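Description:
pPBT/EFS-Cas9-PuroTk is a mammalian expression and CRISPR plasmid derived from an unpublished backbone, pPBT/EFS-Cas9-Blast, in which the selection cassette has been replaced by a PuroTK insert of about 1.6 kb. It is maintained in E. coli as a high-copy plasmid through a ColE1/pUC-type origin and selected with ampicillin via the β-lactamase gene. An f1 origin and remnants of a lac promoter/operator and lacZα cloning region are also present.

The payload is a single transcription unit driven by the EF-1α core (EFS) promoter. It encodes Streptococcus pyogenes Cas9, followed, according to the catalogue entry, by a P2A junction. Next comes puromycin N-acetyltransferase fused directly to a truncated herpes simplex virus thymidine kinase, and the unit ends with a bGH polyadenylation signal. The P2A itself is not annotated in the feature table, but the gap between Cas9 and PuroR is consistent with it. This design ties Cas9 expression to a dual selection marker. Puromycin enriches for cells carrying the cassette, while the thymidine kinase makes them sensitive to nucleoside analogues such as ganciclovir, allowing selection against cells that retain it.

The "PBT" in the name and the associated publication on a transposase-based Cas9 off switch suggest a transposon context allowing later excision. However, no transposon terminal repeats are annotated. The short lambda-phage and SV40 small t fragments flanking the cassette are probably incidental annotation matches. The sequenced record is 10,353 nt, longer than the 9,156 bp listed in the catalogue, and the record does not explain this difference.
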