Addgene plasmid #170542: pPBT/EFS-Cas9-PuroTk
Purpose: Expresses spCas9 with a P2A junction to the puromycin resistance gene directly fused to the thymidine kinase
Depositing lab: Jacob Giehm Mikkelsen. Publication: CRISPR-Cas9-directed gene tagging using a single integrase-defective lentiviral vector carrying a transposase-based Cas9 off switch. Thomsen EA, Skipper KA, Andersen S, Haslund D, Skov TW, Mikkelsen JG. Mol Ther Nucleic Acids. 2022 Aug 4;29:563-576. doi: 10.1016/j.omtn.2022.08.005. eCollection 2022 Sep 13. PubMed 36090759.
Backbone
  Vector backbone: pPBT/EFS-Cas9-Blast
  Backbone manufacturer: Jacob Giehm Mikkelsen Laboratory unpublished
  Total vector size (bp): 9156
  Vector type: Mammalian Expression, CRISPR
Growth in bacteria
  Bacterial resistance: Ampicillin, 100 μg/mL
  Growth temperature: 37°C
  Growth strain: DH5alpha
  Copy number: High Copy
Gene/Insert
  Gene/Insert name: PuroTK
  Insert size (bp): 1587
Terms and licenses: Academic/Nonprofit Terms; Industry Terms: Not Available to Industry
How to cite: pPBT/EFS-Cas9-PuroTk was a gift from Jacob Giehm Mikkelsen (Addgene plasmid # 170542 ; http://n2t.net/addgene:170542 ; RRID:Addgene_170542)
